Addgene plasmid #246700: pRK5-SNAPf-Fzd4
Purpose: Expression vector for mouse Fzd4, N-terminal SNAPf tag
Depositing lab: Calvin Kuo & Mario Vallon. Depositing organization: Stanford University. Publication: A RECK-WNT7 Receptor-Ligand Interaction Enables Isoform-Specific Regulation of Wnt Bioavailability. Vallon M, Yuki K, Nguyen TD, Chang J, Yuan J, Siepe D, Miao Y, Essler M, Noda M, Garcia KC, Kuo CJ. Cell Rep. 2018 Oct 9;25(2):339-349.e9. doi: 10.1016/j.celrep.2018.09.045. PubMed 30304675.
Backbone
  Vector backbone: pRK5
  Vector type: Mammalian Expression
Growth in bacteria
  Bacterial resistance: Ampicillin, 100 μg/mL
  Growth temperature: 37°C
  Growth strain: DH5alpha
  Copy number: High Copy
Gene/Insert
  Gene/Insert name: Fzd4
  Species: M. musculus (mouse)
  Entrez Gene: Fzd4 (a.k.a. Fz4)
  Promoter: CMV
  Tag / fusion protein: SNAPf (N terminal on insert)
  Cloning method: Gibson Cloning
Resource information
  A portion of this plasmid was derived from a plasmid made by: Chris Garcia and Jeremy Nathans (Addgene #42256)
Terms and licenses: Academic/Nonprofit Terms; Industry Terms: Not Available to Industry
How to cite: pRK5-SNAPf-Fzd4 was a gift from Calvin Kuo & Mario Vallon (Addgene plasmid # 246700 ; http://n2t.net/addgene:246700 ; RRID:Addgene_246700)
