[The description below was written by a language model from this plasmid's Addgene catalogue record and pLannotate feature annotations shown in this document.]
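Description:
pRK5-SNAPf-Fzd4 is a mammalian expression plasmid built on the pRK5 backbone that encodes mouse Frizzled-4 (Fzd4), a seven-pass transmembrane Wnt and norrin receptor, carrying a SNAPf tag near its N terminus. In bacteria it is maintained as a high-copy plasmid through a ColE1/pUC-type origin and is selected with ampicillin via the β-lactamase gene. The backbone also contains an M13 phage origin, remnants of lac regulatory and lacZα sequences, and short rop and bom fragments left over from its pBR322-type ancestry.

Transcription of the insert is driven by the human cytomegalovirus immediate-early enhancer and promoter, followed by a fragment of CMV intron and an SP6 promoter that could serve for in vitro transcription. An SV40 polyadenylation signal lies further downstream in the same orientation, beyond an unannotated stretch after the coding region. An SV40 enhancer/early promoter region sits next to this signal. In the annotated sequence, the SNAPf coding region (a fast-reacting O6-alkylguanine-DNA-alkyltransferase variant that bonds covalently to benzylguanine substrates) lies between a short N-terminal Fzd4 segment and the main body of the receptor. This arrangement suggests the tag sits just after the native signal peptide, which would display it on the extracellular face of the mature protein. The annotation software matched the Frizzled segments to the human orthologue, but the catalogue record gives the insert as mouse. A small fragment resembling an immunoglobulin heavy-chain signal sequence is also annotated upstream, and its role is not stated.

The tag allows covalent labelling of the receptor with fluorescent or other benzylguanine-conjugated probes. The associated study concerns RECK–WNT7 interactions and the regulation of Wnt availability. Part of the plasmid derives from an earlier deposited construct, and it was assembled by Gibson cloning.
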