Features (pLannotate 1.2.2; 22 found; start..end, strand, type, name):
    720..2234    -  CDS            FZD4 (fragment): FZD4_HUMAN - Experimental evidence at protein level: Swiss-Prot protein existence level 1. Receptor for Wnt proteins (PubMed:30135577). Most frizzled receptors are coupled to the beta-catenin (CTNNB1) canonical signaling pathway, which leads to the activation of disheveled proteins, inhibition of GSK-3 kinase, nuclear accumulation of beta-catenin (CTNNB1) and activation of Wnt target genes (PubMed:30135577). Plays a critical role in retinal vascularization by acting as a receptor for Wnt proteins and norrin (NDP) (By similarity). In retina, it can be activated by Wnt protein-binding and also b
   2223..2768    -  CDS            SNAP-tag®: human O6-alkylguanine-DNA-alkyltransferase variant that forms covalent bonds with benzylguanine derivatives fast-reacting variant, optimized for mammalian expression
   2769..2876    -  CDS            FZD4 (fragment): FZD4_HUMAN - Experimental evidence at protein level: Swiss-Prot protein existence level 1. Receptor for Wnt proteins (PubMed:30135577). Most frizzled receptors are coupled to the beta-catenin (CTNNB1) canonical signaling pathway, which leads to the activation of disheveled proteins, inhibition of GSK-3 kinase, nuclear accumulation of beta-catenin (CTNNB1) and activation of Wnt target genes (PubMed:30135577). Plays a critical role in retinal vascularization by acting as a receptor for Wnt proteins and norrin (NDP) (By similarity). In retina, it can be activated by Wnt protein-binding and also b
   2928..2965    -  CDS            IgH signal sequence (fragment): signal sequence from the mouse immunoglobulin heavy chain variable region
   2969..2987    -  promoter       SP6 promoter: promoter for bacteriophage SP6 RNA polymerase
   3039..3082    -  intron         CMV intron (fragment): modified intron A from human cytomegalovirus
   3218..3421    -  promoter       CMV promoter: human cytomegalovirus (CMV) immediate early promoter
   3422..3801    -  enhancer       CMV enhancer: human cytomegalovirus immediate early enhancer
   3854..3870    -  protein_bind   lac operator: The lac repressor binds to the lac operator to inhibit transcription in E. coli. This inhibition can be relieved by adding lactose or isopropyl-β-D-thiogalactopyranoside (IPTG). lac repressor encoded by lacI
   3878..3908    -  promoter       lac promoter: promoter for the E. coli lac operon
   3923..3944    -  protein_bind   CAP binding site: CAP binding activates transcription in the presence of cAMP. E. coli catabolite activator protein
   3957..4049    -  CDS            lacI (fragment): lac repressor; lacI; The lac repressor binds to the lac operator to inhibit transcription in E. coli. This inhibition can be relieved by adding lactose or isopropyl-β-D-thiogalactopyranoside (IPTG).
   4232..4820    -  rep_origin     ori: high-copy-number ColE1/pMB1/pBR322/pUC origin of replication
   4991..5851    -  CDS            AmpR: β-lactamase; bla; confers resistance to ampicillin, carbenicillin, and related antibiotics
   5852..5956    -  promoter       AmpR promoter: bla
   6051..6086    +  CDS            rop (fragment): Rop protein, which maintains plasmids at low copy number; rop
   6188..6237    +  misc_feature   bom (fragment): basis of mobility region from pBR322
   6313..6693    -  rep_origin     M13 ori (sequence partly withheld): M13 bacteriophage origin of replication; arrow indicates direction of (+) strand synthesis
   6712..6763    +  misc_feature   bom (fragment): basis of mobility region from pBR322
   6769..6923    -  CDS            lacZα (fragment): LacZα fragment of β-galactosidase; lacZ fragment
   6942..7299    -  promoter       SV40 promoter: SV40 enhancer and early promoter
   7368..7502    -  polyA_signal   SV40 poly(A) signal: SV40 polyadenylation signal
>Addgene plasmid #246700 | pRK5-SNAPf-Fzd4 | addgene full sequence | sequence record 491943 | Addgene NGS Result
CTTTTTTTTTTTTGAGTCATTAGTTTAAAGTGAAGAAAACAGGGGCTGCCTAGAATTAGGGATGTTGAAA
TTTCAGGAGAGAGAAATCCACTGGATACCTTACGTGTGTTAGTACAGTACTTTTGTTTGCTCAAACAATT
CTGTTTTACGACAAAGGCACTGAAGGATTTTGACACCACCTCTTGGGAGTGCGCTACAGAGTTCTAAACA
GCAGACAGTGTAGGCCAGAAGATGTTTATGTTAGACCAGCCAAACTATAAAACTCTGCAACACGTCTCCC
AACCCAGCATTTCCAGTGTTTATAGATCACTTTGCTATCTGCAAGACCTAGTTACTATTTAAAATTTAAA
AGGGTTTTAAAAATTAATCTTTCTCCTTGCATGTTATCAACTCACAGTTGAAATCCCACCCAGTAGGAGC
AAACACTATCACCCTGGGCTTCAGGAATCTAGGCGGGACCTCCACGGACTCCAAGCTGTGACCTGCTAAA
GTGATCAACATTTTGATTTTTCACAGCTTTGAAAACCTCTAACTGGCTTTTCCATTTTGGACCATTCCAA
AGTCTGCAGTGAAGCCATTGGTCTTCTGATGCTGAGTTGGGTGAGTGGTGGTGGGCTGACGTGGGTGTGT
GTGGGCTGAAGTGTTTCTAAGTTTGTTCAAACTGAGATTCCCTGCATCACTTCCTTCACAATGAGGAACG
AGGAAGCCGGCTAGTCTTATACCACAGTCTCGTTGCCTTTTCCTGGCTTCACCCAACCATTCCCCCTCTT
CTCTCTCTTTACCTTCCCAGAATTCACCAATCGGTTAGAACACTTTTGCCACGTGTGAAGAGTTTTGGCA
GACCAAATCCACATGCCTGAAGTGATGCCCACGAGCAAAGACATAAAAATTTTCAACATTTCAACTGCCA
TGTTTGAGTCATCTGCAGAATATCGAAAGAGTGCCCAGTTTGAGATTTCATAGAAATAACAGGCAATCAC
ACAGGTTGCAGGAACCGTGTACAGTACTGAGAAGACCCCGATCTTGACCATTAGCCTTTCCAACTTGTCT
GTCTTTGTCCCGTCTTTTTGAAGATTGGACCGAATTTTGAATAAGGCCACCAAACCCGCCGCAATGAACA
GCGTTCCAATCACCAAATACGTAAAGAGAGGAGCCACCACAAAGCCAGTGAGGGCATCTAGGTTTTGGTT
CCCAACATAGCACAAGCCAGTCAGTTCATCGGCATCCACTAGTCTCATAATCAAGATGACAATGGTTTTC
ACTGCGGGAATAGCCCAGGCTGCGATGTGGAAATAAGAACTGTGCATTTCAATGGCTTCATGACCCCACT
TGAGTCCGGCTGCCAAAAACCAAGTGAGTGTCAGAATAACCCACCAAATGGAGCTGGCCATTCCAAAAAA
GTACATCAGCAAGAAAATTATTGCACATCCTGTGTTCTTAAGTCCTTCTTGGATGAGAACGGGCTCTGCC
GCCTCTTCAAAATCACAGGATATCCTTTCCCGGCCTACAGTCAGCCGAACAATATAAGCAATGCTATAAA
TATTATAGCACATACTGAGAAATATGATGGGGCGCTCAGGGTAAGAAAACCTGGATGAATCAATCAGGAA
GGTCAGCACGGTGAAGGTGGTGGAGATGAAGCAGAGGCTGGCCCACACAGCCATCCAAATATCCGTGAAC
TCCTTAGCTGAGCGGCTGTACAAGCCAGCATCGTAGCCACACTTGAGAACACAGTTCAGGCTCCTCTTCA
CCCAGATGTACTGATCAGAATTGCTTCCCACGGAGTGGCACTCTTCCCCGGGCTGGATGGGAGTCTTGTG
GGGCAAGGGAACCTCTTCATCACCTGGTCCTTCCATGCACATGTGGTTGTGGTCGTTCTGGGGCGGGAAC
TTGCTGCAGTTCAGGGTGTCGGGCCAGGCAAACCCAAATTCTCTCAGGACTGGTTCACAGCGTCTCTTGA
CTGAAAGGCACATGCCACCGCACGGGCCGATGGGGATGTTGATCTTCTCTGTGCACATTGGCACATAAAC
CGAACAAAGGAAGAACTGCAGCTGGCTGGAGCAGCCGTACTGGATGAGCGGCGTGAAAGTTGTCAGCTGC
AGCTCGGCGTCTGTCTGCAGCTCGTGTCCCACTAAGTTGGGCATCTTGGTCACGTTGTAGCCGAGGTTCT
GGCACATGGCGATGCGGATGGGGTCGCAGCGCCGCTCCTCCTCGTCCCCGAAACCCAGCCCAGGCTTGCC
CAGTCTGTGGCCCTCGTGGGCCAGCAGCCACTCTTTCACGGCGAGCCCGCCCTCGTAGCCCCCCACGTCC
AGGTCGCCCTGCACCACCCGGTGGCAGGGGATCAGAATGGGCACGGGATTTCCGCTCAGGGCGGTTTTCA
CGGCGGCGGTGGCGGCGGGATTGCCGGCCAGGGCGGCCAGGTGGCTGTAGCTGATGACCTCTCCGAACTT
CACCACTTTCAGCAGTTTCCACAGCACCTGGCGGGTAAAGCTCTCCTGCTGGAACACTGGGTGGTGCAGG
GCTGGCACAGGGAACTCCTCGATGGCCTCAGGCTGGTGAAAGTAGGCGTTGAGCCAGGCGGTGGCCTGCA
TCAGTGGCTCTGGTCCGCCCAGCACGGCGGCTGGGGCAGGCACTTCCACGGCGTCGGCGGCAGATGTTCC
TTTGCCCAGGAAGATGATACGGTGCAGGCCCTGTTCGCACCCAGACAGTTCCAGCTTGCCCAGAGGGCTA
TCCAGGGTGGTGCGCTTCATTTCGCAGTCTTTGTCCATCCCCAGTGTCGGCCGCAGGAGCAGGAGGAACT
GCAGCAGCAGCCCCAGCCTGAGCCCGACGCCTCCAGGCGCCCCCCGGCTGCTCGGCCCTGTGCCCGGCCA
GGCCATGGTGGATCCCCGGGGAATTCAATCGATAGAACCGAGGTGCAGTTGGACCTGGGAGTGGACACCT
GTGGAGAGAAAGGCAAAGTGGATGTTATTCTATAGTGTCACCTAAATCGTATGTGTATGATACATAAGGT
TATGTATTAATTGTAGCCGCGTTCTAACGAAGCCAAGGGGGTGGGCCTATAGACTCTATAGGCGGTACTT
ACGTCACTCTTGGCACGGGGAATCCGCGTTCCAATGCACCGTTCCCGGCCGCGGAGGCTGGATCGGTCCC
GGTGTCTTCTATGGAGGTCAAAACAGCGTGGATGGCGTCTCCAGGCGATCTGACGGTTCACTAAACGAGC
TCTGCTTATATAGACCTCCCACCGTACACGCCTACCGCCCATTTGCGTCAATGGGGCGGAGTTGTTACGA
CATTTTGGAAAGTCCCGTTGATTTTGGTGCCAAAACAAACTCCCATTGACGTCAATGGGGTGGAGACTTG
GAAATCCCCGTGAGTCAAACCGCTATCCACGCCCATTGATGTACTGCCAAAACCGCATCACCATGGTAAT
AGCGATGACTAATACGTAGATGTACTGCCAAGTAGGAAAGTCCCATAAGGTCATGTACTGGGCATAATGC
CAGGCGGGCCATTTACCGTCATTGACGTCAATAGGGGGCGTACTTGGCATATGATACACTTGATGTACTG
CCAAGTGGGCAGTTTACCGTAAATACTCCACCCATTGACGTCAATGGAAAGTCCCTATTGGCGTTACTAT
GGGAACATACGTCATTATTGACGTCAATGGGCGGGGGTCGTTGGGCGGTCAGCCAGGCGGGCCATTTACC
GTAAGTTATGTAACGCGGAACTCCATATATGGGCTATGAACTAATGACCCCGTAATTGATTACTATTAAT
AACTAGTCAATAATCAATGTCGGGCGAGCTCGAATTAATTCGTAATCATGTCATAGCTGTTTCCTGTGTG
AAATTGTTATCCGCTCACAATTCCACACAACATACGAGCCGGAAGCATAAAGTGTAAAGCCTGGGGTGCC
TAATGAGTGAGCTAACTCACATTAATTGCGTTGCGCTCACTGCCCGCTTTCCAGTCGGGAAACCTGTCGT
GCCAGCTGCATTAATGAATCGGCCAACGCGCGGGGAGAGGCGGTTTGCGTATTGGGCGCTCTTCCGCTTC
CTCGCTCACTGACTCGCTGCGCTCGGTCGTTCGGCTGCGGCGAGCGGTATCAGCTCACTCAAAGGCGGTA
ATACGGTTATCCACAGAATCAGGGGATAACGCAGGAAAGAACATGTGAGCAAAAGGCCAGCAAAAGGCCA
GGAACCGTAAAAAGGCCGCGTTGCTGGCGTTTTTCCATAGGCTCCGCCCCCCTGACGAGCATCACAAAAA
TCGACGCTCAAGTCAGAGGTGGCGAAACCCGACAGGACTATAAAGATACCAGGCGTTTCCCCCTGGAAGC
TCCCTCGTGCGCTCTCCTGTTCCGACCCTGCCGCTTACCGGATACCTGTCCGCCTTTCTCCCTTCGGGAA
GCGTGGCGCTTTCTCATAGCTCACGCTGTAGGTATCTCAGTTCGGTGTAGGTCGTTCGCTCCAAGCTGGG
CTGTGTGCACGAACCCCCCGTTCAGCCCGACCGCTGCGCCTTATCCGGTAACTATCGTCTTGAGTCCAAC
CCGGTAAGACACGACTTATCGCCACTGGCAGCAGCCACTGGTAACAGGATTAGCAGAGCGAGGTATGTAG
GCGGTGCTACAGAGTTCTTGAAGTGGTGGCCTAACTACGGCTACACTAGAAGAACAGTATTTGGTATCTG
CGCTCTGCTGAAGCCAGTTACCTTCGGAAAAAGAGTTGGTAGCTCTTGATCCGGCAAACAAACCACCGCT
GGTAGCGGTGGTTTTTTTGTTTGCAAGCAGCAGATTACGCGCAGAAAAAAAGGATCTCAAGAAGATCCTT
TGATCTTTTCTACGGGGTCTGACGCTCAGTGGAACGAAAACTCACGTTAAGGGATTTTGGTCATGAGATT
ATCAAAAAGGATCTTCACCTAGATCCTTTTAAATTAAAAATGAAGTTTTAAATCAATCTAAAGTATATAT
GAGTAAACTTGGTCTGACAGTTACCAATGCTTAATCAGTGAGGCACCTATCTCAGCGATCTGTCTATTTC
GTTCATCCATAGTTGCCTGACTCCCCGTCGTGTAGATAACTACGATACGGGAGGGCTTACCATCTGGCCC
CAGTGCTGCAATGATACCGCGAGACCCACGCTCACCGGCTCCAGATTTATCAGCAATAAACCAGCCAGCC
GGAAGGGCCGAGCGCAGAAGTGGTCCTGCAACTTTATCCGCCTCCATCCAGTCTATTAATTGTTGCCGGG
AAGCTAGAGTAAGTAGTTCGCCAGTTAATAGTTTGCGCAACGTTGTTGCCATTGCTACAGGCATCGTGGT
GTCACGCTCGTCGTTTGGTATGGCTTCATTCAGCTCCGGTTCCCAACGATCAAGGCGAGTTACATGATCC
CCCATGTTGTGCAAAAAAGCGGTTAGCTCCTTCGGTCCTCCGATCGTTGTCAGAAGTAAGTTGGCCGCAG
TGTTATCACTCATGGTTATGGCAGCACTGCATAATTCTCTTACTGTCATGCCATCCGTAAGATGCTTTTC
TGTGACTGGTGAGTACTCAACCAAGTCATTCTGAGAATAGTGTATGCGGCGACCGAGTTGCTCTTGCCCG
GCGTCAATACGGGATAATACCGCGCCACATAGCAGAACTTTAAAAGTGCTCATCATTGGAAAACGTTCTT
CGGGGCGAAAACTCTCAAGGATCTTACCGCTGTTGAGATCCAGTTCGATGTAACCCACTCGTGCACCCAA
CTGATCTTCAGCATCTTTTACTTTCACCAGCGTTTCTGGGTGAGCAAAAACAGGAAGGCAAAATGCCGCA
AAAAAGGGAATAAGGGCGACACGGAAATGTTGAATACTCATACTCTTCCTTTTTCAATATTATTGAAGCA
TTTATCAGGGTTATTGTCTCATGAGCGGATACATATTTGAATGTATTTAGAAAAATAAACAAATAGGGGT
TCCGCGCACATTTCCCCGAAAAGTGCCACCTGACGTCTAAGAAACCATTATTATCATGACATTAACCTAT
AAAAATAGGCGTATCACGAGGCCCTTTCGTCTCGCGCGTTTCGGTGATGACGGTGAAAACCTCTGACACA
TGCAGCTCCCGGAGACGGTCACAGCTTGTCTGTAAGCGGATGCCGGGAGCAGACAAGCCCGTCAGGGCGC
GTCAGCGGGTGTTGGCGGGTGTCGGGGCTGGCTTAACTATGCGGCATCAGAGCAGATTGTACTGAGAGTG
CACCATAAAATTGTAAACGTTAATATTTTGTTAAAATTCGCGTTAAATTTTTGTTAAATCAGCTCATTTT
TTAACCAATAGGCCGAAATCGGCAAAATCCCTTATAAATCAAAAGAATAGCCCGAGATAGGGT
[37 nt withheld, positions 6364-6400]
AAAGAACGTGGACTCCAACGTCAAAGG
[141 nt withheld, positions 6428-6568]
G
[142 nt withheld, positions 6570-6711]
TATGCGGTGTGAAATACCGCACAGATGCGTAAGGAGAAAATACCGCATCAGGCGCCATTCGCCATTCAGG
CTGCGCAACTGTTGGGAAGGGCGATCGGTGCGGGCCTCTTCGCTATTACGCCAGCTGGCGAAAGGGGGAT
GTGCTGCAAGGCGATTAAGTTGGGTAACGCCAGGGTTTTCCCAGTCACGACGTTGTAAAACGACGGCCAG
TGCCAAGCTGTTAACAGCTTTTTGCAAAAGCCTAGGCCTCCAAAAAAGCCTCCTCACTACTTCTGGAATA
GCTCAGAGGCCGAGGCGGCCTCGGCCTCTGCATAAATAAAAAAAATTAGTCAGCCATGGGGCGGAGAATG
GGCGGAACTGGGCGGAGTTAGGGGCGGGATGGGCGGAGTTAGGGGCGGGACTATGGTTGCTGACTAATTG
AGATGCATGCTTTGCATACTTCTGCCTGCTGGGGAGCCTGGGGACTTTCCACACCTGGTTGCTGACTAAT
TGAGATGCATGCTTTGCATACTTCTGCCTGCTGGGGAGCCTGGGGACTTTCCACACCCTAACTGACACAC
ATTCCACAGCTGGTTCTTTCCGCCTCAGAAGGTACCTAACCAAGTTCCTCTTTCAGAGGTTATTTCAGGC
CATGGTGCTGCGCCGAATTAATTCCCGATCCAGACATGATAAGATACATTGATGAGTTTGGACAAACCAC
AACTAGAATGCAGTGAAAAAAATGCTTTATTTGTGAAATTTGTGATGCTATTGCTTTATTTGTAACCATT
ATAAGCTGCAATAAACAAGTTGGGCCATGGCGGCCAAGCTTCTGCAGGTCGAGTTTTTTTTTTTTTTTTT
TTTTTTTTTTTTCATGGTCCAAGAATGTGCTTTTAATTGTAATTGACACACACAAATTACACAGTTAATC
TGTGTGAATGCAAAGTTGCCAAGAAATTTAACATTTCAGTTCTTCCAGACTGGCGTCTGCCTAGATGCAA
TCACACAAACTAAAATATTTTAAGTCCCAATTGCTTAACATTGCTTAATGCAATAGGTCTCTAGGGTCGG
TAAGGTAAGTCAACTTAGCAAATCTCATTTTTCTCTGAATTAAGTGATTGTCAGAAAGTGAATCACCTTC
CCTTTTCCTCTCATTAGGCATGCTGCAGTGCAAAAAAAAATCCTATAAAAATAAC
